Addgene plasmid #37785: pUASp YFP Rab9Db CA
Depositing lab: Matthew Scott. Depositing organization: Stanford University. Publication: Thirty-one flavors of Drosophila rab proteins. Zhang J, Schulze KL, Hiesinger PR, Suyama K, Wang S, Fish M, Acar M, Hoskins RA, Bellen HJ, Scott MP. Genetics. 2007 Jun;176(2):1307-22. Epub 2007 Apr 3. 10.1534/genetics.106.066761 PubMed 17409086.
Backbone
  Vector backbone: pUASp
  Backbone size w/o insert (bp): 9939
  Vector type: Insect Expression ; Drosophila
Growth in bacteria
  Bacterial resistance: Ampicillin, 100 μg/mL
  Growth temperature: 37°C
  Growth strain: Top10
  Copy number: Unknown
Gene/Insert
  Gene/Insert name: Rab9Db
  Species: D. melanogaster (fly)
  Mutation: D68L (constitutive active)
  Entrez Gene: Rab9Db (a.k.a. Dmel_CG9807, CG9807, Dmel\CG9807)
  Promoter: GAL4
  Tag / fusion protein: YFP (N terminal on backbone)
  Cloning method: Gateway Cloning
  Sequencing primers: 5′ EGFP-C; 3′ pUASp-3 5'-AGGTTTAACCAGGGGATGCT
Terms and licenses: Academic/Nonprofit Terms; Industry Terms: Not Available to Industry
How to cite: pUASp YFP Rab9Db CA was a gift from Matthew Scott (Addgene plasmid # 37785 ; http://n2t.net/addgene:37785 ; RRID:Addgene_37785)
