[The description below was written by a language model from this plasmid's Addgene catalogue record.]
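Description:
pUASp YFP Rab9Db CA is a Drosophila expression plasmid built on the pUASp backbone (listed as about 9.9 kb without the insert) and propagated in E. coli under ampicillin selection. The record lists its copy number as unknown and includes no feature table, so the replication origin, any fly transformation marker and any transposon ends are not documented here. pUASp is generally known as a UAS-type transgenesis vector designed to allow GAL4-responsive expression in the female germline as well as in somatic tissues. The catalogue entry itself gives only "GAL4" as the promoter, meaning that transcription of the insert depends on GAL4 supplied from a separate driver.

The payload is the D. melanogaster small GTPase gene Rab9Db (CG9807), introduced by Gateway recombination. It is fused at its N terminus to YFP, which is encoded by the backbone. Placing the tag at the N terminus leaves the Rab C terminus free, the region where Rab proteins are typically prenylated for membrane attachment. The coding sequence carries a D68L substitution, annotated as constitutively active. In Rab proteins, such a mutant is generally expected to stay locked in the GTP-bound, active state.

The plasmid comes from a systematic collection of tagged Drosophila Rab constructs. It is suited to making transgenic flies in which a chosen GAL4 driver controls tissue- or stage-specific expression of the fluorescent, activated Rab. This allows the protein's subcellular localisation to be imaged and the effects of persistent Rab9Db activity on membrane trafficking to be examined.
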