>Addgene plasmid #37785 | pUASp YFP Rab9Db CA | addgene partial sequence | sequence record 59087 | EGFP-C 5'-CATGGTCCTGCTGGAGTTCGTG-3'
CAGTCCGGACTCAGATCTCGAGCTCAAGCTTCGAATTCTGCAGTCGACGGTACCGCGGGCCCGGGATCAT
CAACAAGTTTGTACAAAAAAGCAGGCTTAATGAGCCAATACGACAATCCGTTTAAGATTATCATCCTGGG
TGACAGCGGCGTAGGCAAAACCTGCCTGCTGATGCGTTTCTCGGATAACCAATTCACCGAAAGACACCGG
GTCACGGTGGGCATGGATAGAAGGGAGTGCAGCGTGGAGTTTGCCGATTGGAGGATGGGGAGGATGCTGC
AAGTCTGGGACACCTCCGACCTCGAGCGCTTCAAATTGCTGAAGGCGACCCAATGTCGCAGTGCCCATGG
CATACTGCTCGTCTACGACATAACGTCGTCCAAAAGTTTCCAAAACATCGATGGCTGGATGAAGGAGATA
CGGCGCCTGTGTCCGGATAAGGTAACCGTCCTGCTGGTGGGCAACAAAAGTGATGATCCGAACCATCGCC
AGGTGAGCATGGCGCAGGGGTTCAACTATGCCCATCGTCAGTCAATCTGCTTTGAAGAGGTTTCCGCCAA
GAGTGGAAGGAATGTATATGACATATTTAGCTCGTTGGCAATGGACATATATACATATCGTCGTGTACAT
TACAACCCGTTCAGCTTGACATCTTGGCAGGAAGAGGAGGACGCTGAAGAGTCACTGGATTAAAACCCAG
CTTTCTTGTACAAAGTGGTTGATGATCCTCTAGAGTCGACCTCGAACGTTAACGTTAACGTAACGTTAAC
TCGAGGAGCTTGATAACATTATACCTAAACCCATGGTCAAGAGTAAACATTTCTGCCTTTGAAGTTGAGA
ACACAATTAAGCATCCCCTGGTTAAACCTGACATTCA
